>Addgene plasmid #102467 | pSG10-pGlnA-mCherry | depositor full sequence | sequence record 193817 | pSG10-pGlnA-mCherry sequence 3578 bps
ATCATCTTATTAATCAGATAAAATATTTCTAGAGCATCCTCCGCAAACAAGTATTGCAGAGTCCCTTTGT
GATCGCTTTCACGGAGCATAAAAAGGGTTATCCAAAGGTCATTGCACCAACATGGTGCTTAATGTTTCCA
TTGAAGCACTATATTGGTGCAACATTCACATCGTGGTGCAGCCCTTTTGCACGATGGTGCGCATGATAAC
GCCTTTTAGGGGCAATTTAAAAGTTGGCACAGATTTCGCTTTATCTTTTTTACGGCGACACGGCCAAAAT
AATTGCAGATTTCGTTACCACGACGACCTAACTTTCAATTCTAATAAGGAGGAAGACTTCAACCATGGTG
AGCAAGGGCGAGGAGGATAACATGGCCATCATCAAGGAGTTCATGCGCTTCAAGGTGCACATGGAGGGCT
CCGTGAACGGCCACGAGTTCGAGATCGAGGGCGAGGGCGAGGGCCGCCCCTACGAGGGCACCCAGACCGC
CAAGCTGAAGGTGACCAAGGGTGGCCCCCTGCCCTTCGCCTGGGACATCCTGTCCCCTCAGTTCATGTAC
GGCTCCAAGGCCTACGTGAAGCACCCCGCCGACATCCCCGACTACTTGAAGCTGTCCTTCCCCGAGGGCT
TCAAGTGGGAGCGCGTGATGAACTTCGAGGACGGCGGCGTGGTGACCGTGACCCAGGACTCCTCCTTGCA
GGACGGCGAGTTCATCTACAAGGTGAAGCTGCGCGGCACCAACTTCCCCTCCGACGGCCCCGTAATGCAG
AAGAAGACCATGGGCTGGGAGGCCTCCTCCGAGCGGATGTACCCCGAGGACGGCGCCCTGAAGGGCGAGA
TCAAGCAGAGGCTGAAGCTGAAGGACGGCGGCCACTACGACGCTGAGGTCAAGACCACCTACAAGGCCAA
GAAGCCCGTGCAGCTGCCCGGCGCCTACAACGTCAACATCAAGTTGGACATCACCTCCCACAACGAGGAC
TACACCATCGTGGAACAGTACGAACGCGCCGAGGGCCGCCACTCCACCGGCGGCATGGACGAGCTGTACA
AGTAATAATCTCGAGCAAAGCCCGCCGAAAGGCGGGCTTTTCTGTGTCGACCGATGCCCTTGAGAGCCTT
CAACCCAGTCAGCTCCTTCCGGTGGGCGCGGGGCATGACTATCGTCGCCGCACTTATGACTGTCTTCTTT
ATCATGCAACTCGTAGGACAGGTGCCGGCATGATAAGCTGTCAAACATGAGAATTACAACTTATATCGTA
TGGGGCTGACTTCAGGTGCTACATTTGAAGAGATAAATTGCACTGAAATCTAGAAATATTTTATCTGATT
AATAAGATGATCTTCTTGAGATCGTTTTGGTCTGCGCGTAATCTCTTGCTCTGAAAACGAAAAAACCGCC
TTGCAGGGCGGTTTTTCGAAGGTTCTCTGAGCTACCAACTCTTTGAACCGAGGTAACTGGCTTGGAGGAG
CGCAGTCACCAAAACTTGTCCTTTCAGTTTAGCCTTAACCGGCGCATGACTTCAAGACTAACTCCTCTAA
ATCAATTACCAGTGGCTGCTGCCAGTGGTGCTTTTGCATGTCTTTCCGGGTTGGACTCAAGACGATAGTT
ACCGGATAAGGCGCAGCGGTCGGACTGAACGGGGGGTTCGTGCATACAGTCCAGCTTGGAGCGAACTGCC
TACCCGGAACTGAGTGTCAGGCGTGGAATGAGACAAACGCGGCCATAACAGCGGAATGACACCGGTAAAC
CGAAAGGCAGGAACAGGAGAGCGCACGAGGGAGCCGCCAGGGGAAACGCCTGGTATCTTTATAGTCCTGT
CGGGTTTCGCCACCACTGATTTGAGCGTCAGATTTCGTGATGCTTGTCAGGGGGGCGGAGCCTATGGAAA
AACGGCTTTGCCGCGGCCCTCTCACTTCCCTGTTAAGTATCTTCCTGGCATCTTCCAGGAAATCTCCGCC
CCGTTCGTAAGCCATTTCCGCTCGCCGCAGTCGAACGACCGAGCGTAGCGAGTCAGTGAGCGAGGAAGCG
GAATATATCCTGTATCACATATTCTGCTGACGCACCGGTGCAGCCTTTTTTCTCCTGCCACATGAAGCAC
TTCACTGACACCCTCATCAGTGCCAACATAGTAAGCCAGTATACACTCCGCTAGGGTCATGAGATTATCA
AAAAGGATCTTCACCTAGATCCTTTTAAATTAAAAATGAAGTTTTAAATCAATCTAAAGTATATATGAGT
AAACTTGGTCTGACAGTTACCAATGCTTAATCAGTGAGGCACCTATCTCAGCGATCTGTCTATTTCGTTC
ATCCATAGTTGCCTGACTCCCCGTCGTGTAGATAACTACGATACGGGAGGGCTTACCATCTGGCCCCAGT
GCTGCAATGATACCGCGAGACCCACGCTCACCGGCTCCAGATTTATCAGCAATAAACCAGCCAGCCGGAA
GGGCCGAGCGCAGAAGTGGTCCTGCAACTTTATCCGCCTCCATCCAGTCTATTAATTGTTGCCGGGAAGC
TAGAGTAAGTAGTTCGCCAGTTAATAGTTTGCGCAACGTTGTTGCCATTGCTACAGGCATCGTGGTGTCA
CGCTCGTCGTTTGGTATGGCTTCATTCAGCTCCGGTTCCCAACGATCAAGGCGAGTTACATGATCCCCCA
TGTTGTGCAAAAAAGCGGTTAGCTCCTTCGGTCCTCCGATCGTTGTCAGAAGTAAGTTGGCCGCAGTGTT
ATCACTCATGGTTATGGCAGCACTGCATAATTCTCTTACTGTCATGCCATCCGTAAGATGCTTTTCTGTG
ACTGGTGAGTACTCAACCAAGTCATTCTGAGAATAGTGTATGCGGCGACCGAGTTGCTCTTGCCCGGCGT
CAATACGGGATAATACCGCGCCACATAGCAGAACTTTAAAAGTGCTCATCATTGGAAAACGTTCTTCGGG
GCGAAAACTCTCAAGGATCTTACCGCTGTTGAGATCCAGTTCGATGTAACCCACTCGTGCACCCAACTGA
TCTTCAGCATCTTTTACTTTCACCAGCGTTTCTGGGTGAGCAAAAACAGGAAGGCAAAATGCCGCAAAAA
AGGGAATAAGGGCGACACGGAAATGTTGAATACTCATACTCTTCCTTTTTCAATATTATTGAAGCATTTA
TCAGGGTTATTGTCTCATGAGCGGATACATATTTGAATGTATTTAGAAAAATAAACAAATAGGGGTTCCG
CGCACATTTCCCCGAAAAGTGCCACCTGACGTCTAAGAAACCATTATTATCATGACATTAACCTATAAAA
ATAGGCGTATCACGAGGCCCTTTCGTCTTCAAGAATTCTGGCGAATCCTCTGACCAGCCAGAAAACGACC
TTTCTGTGGTGAAACCGGATGCTGCAATTCAGAGCGGCAGCAAGTGGGGGACAGCAGAAGACCTGACCGC
CGCAGAGTGGATGTTTGACATGGTGAAGACTATCGCACCATCAGCCAGAAAACCGAATTTTGCTGGGTGG
GCTAACGATATCCGCCTGATGCGTGAACGTGACGGACGTAACCACCGCGACATGTGTGTGCTGTTCCGCT
GGGCATGC
Features (pLannotate 1.2.2; 9 found; start..end, strand, type, name):
     42..149     -  ncRNA          ES222: Accession: RF02755 - ES222 sRNA
    345..1052    +  CDS            mCherry: mCherry is a basic (constitutively fluorescent) red fluorescent protein published in 2004, derived from Discosoma sp.. It is reported to be a very rapidly-maturing monomer with low acid sensitivity.
   1096..1220    +  CDS            TcR (fragment): tetracycline efflux protein; tet; confers resistance to tetracycline
   1346..1890    +  rep_origin     p15A ori: Plasmids containing the medium-copy-number p15A origin of replication can be propagated in E. coli cells that contain a second plasmid with the ColE1 origin.
   1978..2033    +  rep_origin     RSF ori (fragment): Plasmids containing the RSF 1030 origin of replication can be propagated in E. coli cells that contain additional plasmids with compatible origins.
   2132..2153    -  misc_feature   bom (fragment): basis of mobility region from pBR322
   2257..3117    -  CDS            AmpR: β-lactamase; bla; confers resistance to ampicillin, carbenicillin, and related antibiotics
   3118..3222    -  promoter       AmpR promoter: bla
   3324..3578    +  CDS            O (fragment): VRPO_LAMBD - Protein inferred from homology: Swiss-Prot protein existence level 3. Necessary for the bidirectional replication of DNA. It interacts with the ori (origin of replication) region of the genome during the initiation of replication. From Escherichia phage lambda (Bacteriophage lambda).
