>Addgene plasmid #102467 | pSG10-pGlnA-mCherry | addgene full sequence | sequence record 200305 | Addgene NGS Result
ATCATCTTATTAATCAGATAAAATATTTCTAGAGCATCCTCCGCAAACAAGTATTGCAGAGTCCCTTTGT
GATCGCTTTCACGGAGCATAAAAAGGGTTATCCAAAGGTCATTGCACCAACATGGTGCTTAATGTTTCCA
TTGAAGCACTATATTGGTGCAACATTCACATCGTGGTGCAGCCCTTTTGCACGATGGTGCGCATGATAAC
GCCTTTTAGGGGCAATTTAAAAGTTGGCACAGATTTCGCTTTATCTTTTTTACGGCGACACGGCCAAAAT
AATTGCAGATTTCGTTACCACGACGACCTAACTTTCAATTCTAATAAGGAGGAAGACTTCAACCATGGTG
AGCAAGGGCGAGGAGGATAACATGGCCATCATCAAGGAGTTCATGCGCTTCAAGGTGCACATGGAGGGCT
CCGTGAACGGCCACGAGTTCGAGATCGAGGGCGAGGGCGAGGGCCGCCCCTACGAGGGCACCCAGACCGC
CAAGCTGAAGGTGACCAAGGGTGGCCCCCTGCCCTTCGCCTGGGACATCCTGTCCCCTCAGTTCATGTAC
GGCTCCAAGGCCTACGTGAAGCACCCCGCCGACATCCCCGACTACTTGAAGCTGTCCTTCCCCGAGGGCT
TCAAGTGGGAGCGCGTGATGAACTTCGAGGACGGCGGCGTGGTGACCGTGACCCAGGACTCCTCCTTGCA
GGACGGCGAGTTCATCTACAAGGTGAAGCTGCGCGGCACCAACTTCCCCTCCGACGGCCCCGTAATGCAG
AAGAAGACCATGGGCTGGGAGGCCTCCTCCGAGCGGATGTACCCCGAGGACGGCGCCCTGAAGGGCGAGA
TCAAGCAGAGGCTGAAGCTGAAGGACGGCGGCCACTACGACGCTGAGGTCAAGACCACCTACAAGGCCAA
GAAGCCCGTGCAGCTGCCCGGCGCCTACAACGTCAACATCAAGTTGGACATCACCTCCCACAACGAGGAC
TACACCATCGTGGAACAGTACGAACGCGCCGAGGGCCGCCACTCCACCGGCGGCATGGACGAGCTGTACA
AGTAATAATCTCGAGCAAAGCCCGCCGAAAGGCGGGCTTTTCTGTGTCGACCGATGCCCTTGAGAGCCTT
CAACCCAGTCAGCTCCTTCCGGTGGGCGCGGGGCATGACTATCGTCGCCGCACTTATGACTGTCTTCTTT
ATCATGCAACTCGTAGGACAGGTGCCGGCATGATAAGCTGTCAAACATGAGAATTGCAACTTATATCGTA
TGGGGCTGACTTCAGGTGCTACATTTGAAGAGATAAATTGCACTGAAATCTAGAAATATTTTATCTGATT
AATAAGATGATCTTCTTGAGATCGTTTTGGTCTGCGCGTAATCTCTTGCTCTGAAAACGAAAAAACCGCC
TTGCAGGGCGGTTTTTCGAAGGTTCTCTGAGCTACCAACTCTTTGAACCGAGGTAACTGGCTTGGAGGAG
CGCAGTCACCAAAACTTGTCCTTTCAGTTTAGCCTTAACCGGCGCATGACTTCAAGACTAACTCCTCTAA
ATCAATTACCAGTGGCTGCTGCCAGTGGTGCTTTTGCATGTCTTTCCGGGTTGGACTCAAGACGATAGTT
ACCGGATAAGGCGCAGCGGTCGGACTGAACGGGGGGTTCGTGCATACAGTCCAGCTTGGAGCGAACTGCC
TACCCGGAACTGAGTGTCAGGCGTGGAATGAGACAAACGCGGCCATAACAGCGGAATGACACCGGTAAAC
CGAAAGGCAGGAACAGGAGAGCGCACGAGGGAGCCGCCAGGGGGAAACGCCTGGTATCTTTATAGTCCTG
TCGGGTTTCGCCACCACTGATTTGAGCGTCAGATTTCGTGATGCTTGTCAGGGGGGCGGAGCCTATGGAA
AAACGGCTTTGCCGCGGCCCTCTCACTTCCCTGTTAAGTATCTTCCTGGCATCTTCCAGGAAATCTCCGC
CCCGTTCGTAAGCCATTTCCGCTCGCCGCAGTCGAACGACCGAGCGTAGCGAGTCAGTGAGCGAGGAAGC
GGAATATATCCTGTATCACATATTCTGCTGACGCACCGGTGCAGCCTTTTTTCTCCTGCCACATGAAGCA
CTTCACTGACACCCTCATCAGTGCCAACATAGTAAGCCAGTATACACTCCGCTAGGGTCATGAGATTATC
AAAAAGGATCTTCACCTAGATCCTTTTAAATTAAAAATGAAGTTTTAAATCAATCTAAAGTATATATGAG
TAAACTTGGTCTGACAGTTACCAATGCTTAATCAGTGAGGCACCTATCTCAGCGATCTGTCTATTTCGTT
CATCCATAGTTGCCTGACTCCCCGTCGTGTAGATAACTACGATACGGGAGGGCTTACCATCTGGCCCCAG
TGCTGCAATGATACCGCGAGACCCACGCTCACCGGCTCCAGATTTATCAGCAATAAACCAGCCAGCCGGA
AGGGCCGAGCGCAGAAGTGGTCCTGCAACTTTATCCGCCTCCATCCAGTCTATTAATTGTTGCCGGGAAG
CTAGAGTAAGTAGTTCGCCAGTTAATAGTTTGCGCAACGTTGTTGCCATTGCTACAGGCATCGTGGTGTC
ACGCTCGTCGTTTGGTATGGCTTCATTCAGCTCCGGTTCCCAACGATCAAGGCGAGTTACATGATCCCCC
ATGTTGTGCAAAAAAGCGGTTAGCTCCTTCGGTCCTCCGATCGTTGTCAGAAGTAAGTTGGCCGCAGTGT
TATCACTCATGGTTATGGCAGCACTGCATAATTCTCTTACTGTCATGCCATCCGTAAGATGCTTTTCTGT
GACTGGTGAGTACTCAACCAAGTCATTCTGAGAATAGTGTATGCGGCGACCGAGTTGCTCTTGCCCGGCG
TCAATACGGGATAATACCGCGCCACATAGCAGAACTTTAAAAGTGCTCATCATTGGAAAACGTTCTTCGG
GGCGAAAACTCTCAAGGATCTTACCGCTGTTGAGATCCAGTTCGATGTAACCCACTCGTGCACCCAACTG
ATCTTCAGCATCTTTTACTTTCACCAGCGTTTCTGGGTGAGCAAAAACAGGAAGGCAAAATGCCGCAAAA
AAGGGAATAAGGGCGACACGGAAATGTTGAATACTCATACTCTTCCTTTTTCAATATTATTGAAGCATTT
ATCAGGGTTATTGTCTCATGAGCGGATACATATTTGAATGTATTTAGAAAAATAAACAAATAGGGGTTCC
GCGCACATTTCCCCGAAAAGTGCCACCTGACGTCTAAGAAACCATTATTATCATGACATTAACCTATAAA
AATAGGCGTATCACGAGGCCCTTTCGTCTTCAAGAATTCTGGCGAATCCTCTGACCAGCCAGAAAACGAC
CTTTCTGTGGTGAAACCGGATGCTGCAATTCAGAGCGCCAGCAAGTGGGGGACAGCAGAAGACCTGACCG
CCGCAGAGTGGATGTTTGACATGGTGAAGACTATCGCACCATCAGCCAGAAAACCGAATTTTGCTGGGTG
GGCTAACGATATCCGCCTGATGCGTGAACGTGACGGACGTAACCACCGCGACATGTGTGTGCTGTTCCGC
TGGGCATGC
Features (pLannotate 1.2.2; 9 found; start..end, strand, type, name):
     42..149     -  ncRNA          ES222: Accession: RF02755 - ES222 sRNA
    345..1052    +  CDS            mCherry: mCherry is a basic (constitutively fluorescent) red fluorescent protein published in 2004, derived from Discosoma sp.. It is reported to be a very rapidly-maturing monomer with low acid sensitivity.
   1096..1220    +  CDS            TcR (fragment): tetracycline efflux protein; tet; confers resistance to tetracycline
   1346..1891    +  rep_origin     p15A ori: Plasmids containing the medium-copy-number p15A origin of replication can be propagated in E. coli cells that contain a second plasmid with the ColE1 origin.
   1979..2034    +  rep_origin     RSF ori (fragment): Plasmids containing the RSF 1030 origin of replication can be propagated in E. coli cells that contain additional plasmids with compatible origins.
   2133..2154    -  misc_feature   bom (fragment): basis of mobility region from pBR322
   2258..3118    -  CDS            AmpR: β-lactamase; bla; confers resistance to ampicillin, carbenicillin, and related antibiotics
   3119..3223    -  promoter       AmpR promoter: bla
   3325..3579    +  CDS            O (fragment): VRPO_LAMBD - Protein inferred from homology: Swiss-Prot protein existence level 3. Necessary for the bidirectional replication of DNA. It interacts with the ori (origin of replication) region of the genome during the initiation of replication. From Escherichia phage lambda (Bacteriophage lambda).
