[The description below was written by a language model from this plasmid's Addgene catalogue record and pLannotate feature annotations shown in this document.]
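Description:
pSG10-pGlnA-mCherry is a small bacterial expression plasmid of about 3.6 kb, built on a p15A backbone for use in E. coli. It replicates from the p15A origin, which the record lists as low copy and which is compatible with ColE1-type plasmids, so it can be maintained alongside other constructs in the same cell. Selection is by ampicillin, through a β-lactamase gene driven by its own bla promoter on the strand opposite the reporter. The annotation also picks up several short remnants that are probably backbone leftovers rather than functional parts: a fragment of the tetracycline efflux gene, small RSF origin and bom fragments, and a partial lambda phage O coding sequence at the end of the linearised map.

The payload is a single reporter cassette in which the monomeric, fast-maturing red fluorescent protein mCherry is placed under the pGlnA promoter. The promoter is not annotated in either feature table, but it presumably lies in the roughly 200 bp upstream of the mCherry coding sequence. An automated ES222 sRNA hit also falls in that upstream region. glnA promoters are generally known as nitrogen-regulated promoters activated by phosphorylated NtrC, which fits the associated publication on a phosphorylation-based insulator characterised in a cell-free transcription-translation system. The record does not spell out the regulatory mechanism, however. The plasmid appears to serve as a fluorescent readout of pGlnA activity, in cells or in cell-free extract. The depositor sequence and the repository's sequencing result give the same feature layout and differ by one nucleotide in length, a difference that falls within the p15A origin region.
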