Addgene plasmid #102467: pSG10-pGlnA-mCherry
Purpose: Expresses mCherry fluorescent protein in E. coli. The expression is controlled by a pGlnA promoter.
Depositing lab: Richard Murray. Depositing organization: California Institute of Technology. Publication: Implementation and System Identification of a Phosphorylation-Based Insulator in a Cell-Free Transcription-Translation System. Guo S, Yeung E, Murray RM. bioRxiv 122606 10.1101/122606.
Backbone
  Vector backbone: p15A
  Backbone size w/o insert (bp): 2863
  Total vector size (bp): 3578
  Vector type: Bacterial Expression
Growth in bacteria
  Bacterial resistance: Ampicillin, 100 μg/mL
  Growth temperature: 37°C
  Growth strain: JM109
  Copy number: Low Copy
Gene/Insert
  Gene/Insert name: mCherry (alt names: RFP; Red Fluorescent Protein)
  Insert size (bp): 715
  Promoter: pGlnA
  Cloning method: Unknown
  Sequencing primers: 5′ AAAACCGAATTTTGCTGGGTG; 3′ ATGATAAAGAAGACAGTCATAAGTGC
Terms and licenses: Academic/Nonprofit Terms; Industry Terms: Not Available to Industry
Depositor comments: Please visit https://www.biorxiv.org/content/early/2017/04/02/122606 for bioRxiv preprint.
How to cite: pSG10-pGlnA-mCherry was a gift from Richard Murray (Addgene plasmid # 102467 ; http://n2t.net/addgene:102467 ; RRID:Addgene_102467)
